>Addgene plasmid #157299 | pD649-HAsp-KIR3DL3.1-COMP5AP-AviTag-9xHis | depositor full sequence | sequence record 303707 | Full Sequence
TTTCAATATTATTGAAGCATTTATCAGGGTTATTGTCTCATGAGCGGATACATATTTGAATGTATTTAGA
AAAATAAACAAATAGGGGTCAGTGTTACAACCAATTAACCAATTCTGAACATTATCGCGAGCCCATTTAT
ACCTGAATATGGCTCATAACACCCCTTGCTCATGACCAAAATCCCTTAACGTGAGTTACGCGCGCGTCGT
TCCACTGAGCGTCAGACCCCGTAGAAAAGATCAAAGGATCTTCTTGAGATCCTTTTTTTCTGCGCGTAAT
CTGCTGCTTGCAAACAAAAAAACCACCGCTACCAGCGGTGGTTTGTTTGCCGGATCAAGAGCTACCAACT
CTTTTTCCGAAGGTAACTGGCTTCAGCAGAGCGCAGATACCAAATACTGTTCTTCTAGTGTAGCCGTAGT
TAGCCCACCACTTCAAGAACTCTGTAGCACCGCCTACATACCTCGCTCTGCTAATCCTGTTACCAGTGGC
TGCTGCCAGTGGCGATAAGTCGTGTCTTACCGGGTTGGACTCAAGACGATAGTTACCGGATAAGGCGCAG
CGGTCGGGCTGAACGGGGGGTTCGTGCACACAGCCCAGCTTGGAGCGAACGACCTACACCGAACTGAGAT
ACCTACAGCGTGAGCTATGAGAAAGCGCCACGCTTCCCGAAGGGAGAAAGGCGGACAGGTATCCGGTAAG
CGGCAGGGTCGGAACAGGAGAGCGCACGAGGGAGCTTCCAGGGGGAAACGCCTGGTATCTTTATAGTCCT
GTCGGGTTTCGCCACCTCTGACTTGAGCGTCGATTTTTGTGATGCTCGTCAGGGGGGCGGAGCCTATGGA
AAAACGCCAGCAACGCGGCCTTTTTACGGTTCCTGGCCTTTTGCTGGCCTTTTGCTCACATGTTCTTTCC
TGCGTTATCCCCTGATTCTGTGGATAACCGTATTACCGCCTTTGAGTGAGCTGATACCGCTCGCCGCAGC
CGAACGACCGAGCGCAGCGAGTCAGTGAGCGAGGAAGCGGAAGGCGAGAGTAGGGAACTGCCAGGCATCA
AACTAAGCAGAAGGCCCCTGACGGATGGCCTTTTTGCGTTTCTACAAACTCTTTCTGTGTTGTAAAACGA
CGGCCAGTCTTAAGCTCGGGCCCCCTGGGCGGTTCTGATAACGAGTAATCGTTAATCCGCAAATAACGTA
AAAACCCGCTTCGGCGGGTTTTTTTATGGGGGGAGTTTAGGGAAAGAGCATTTGTCAGAATATTTAAGGG
CGCCTGTCACTTTGCTTGATATATGAGAATTATTTAACCTTATAAATGAGAAAAAAGCAACGCACTTTAA
ATAAGATACGTTGCTTTTTCGATTGATGAACACCTATAATTAAACTATTCATCTATTATTTATGATTTTT
TGTATATACAATATTTCTAGTTTGTTAAAGAGAATTAAGAAAATAAATCTCGAAAATAATAAAGGGAAAA
TCAGTTTTTGATATCAAAATTATACATGTCAACGATAATACAAAATATAATACAAACTATAAGATGTTAT
CAGTATTTATTATCATTTAGAATAAATTTTGTGTCGCCCTTAATTGTGAGCGGATAACAATTACGAGCTT
CATGCACAGTGGCGTTGACTCAATATTGGCCATTAGCCATATTATTCATTGGTTATATAGCATAAATCAA
TATTGGCTATTGGCCATTGCATACGTTGTATCTATATCATAATATGTACATTTATATTGGCTCATGTCCA
ATATGACCGCCATGTTGGCATTGATTATTGACTAGTTATTAATAGTAATCAATTACGGGGTCATTAGTTC
ATAGCCCATATATGGAGTTCCGCGTTACATAACTTACGGTAAATGGCCCGCCTGGCTGACCGCCCAACGA
CCCCCGCCCATTGACGTCAATAATGACGTATGTTCCCATAGTAACGCCAATAGGGACTTTCCATTGACGT
CAATGGGTGGAGTATTTACGGTAAACTGCCCACTTGGCAGTACATCAAGTGTATCATATGCCAAGTACGC
CCCCTATTGACGTCAATGACGGTAAATGGCCCGCCTGGCATTATGCCCAGTACATGACCTTATGGGACTT
TCCTACTTGGCAGTACATCTACGTATTAGTCATCGCTATTACCATGGTGATGCGGTTTTGGCAGTACATC
AATGGGCGTGGATAGCGGTTTGACTCACGGGGATTTCCAAGTCTCCACCCCATTGACGTCAATGGGAGTT
TGTTTTGGCACCAAAATCAACGGGACTTTCCAAAATGTCGTAACAACTCCGCCCCATTGACGCAAATGGG
CGGTAGGCGTGTACGGTGGGAGGTCTATATAAGCAGAGCTCGTTTAGTGAACCGTCAGATCGCCTGGAGA
CGCCATCCACGCTGTTTTGACCTCCATAGAAGACACCGGGACCGATCCAGCCTCCGCGGCCGGGAACGGT
GCATTGGAACGCGGATTCCCCGTGCCAAGAGTGACGTAAGTACCGCCTATAGAGTCTATAGGCCCACCCC
CTTGGCTTCGTTAGAACGCGGCTACAATTAATACATAACCTTATGTATCATACACATACGATTTAGGTGA
CACTATAGAATAACATCCACTTTGCCTTTCTCTCCACAGGTGTCCACTCCCAGGTCCAACTGCACCTCGG
TTCTATCGAAAACGCGCCTGCTAGCGCCACCATGAAGACCATCATTGCCCTGAGCTACATCTTCTGCCTG
GTGTTCGCTGCGGCCGCCCAAGATAAGCCTTTTCTGTCTGCTTGGCCTGGCACCGTGGTGTCTGAAGGAC
AGCATGTGACCCTGCAGTGCAGAAGCAGACTGGGCTTCAACGAGTTCAGCCTGAGCAAAGAGGACGGCAT
GCCTGTGCCTGAGCTGTACAACCGGATCTTCCGGAACAGCTTCCTGATGGGCCCTGTGACACCAGCTCAC
GCCGGCACATACAGATGCTGTAGCTCTCACCCTCACAGCCCCACAGGATGGTCCGCTCCATCTAACCCTG
TGGTCATCATGGTCACCGGCGTGCACAGAAAGCCTTCTCTGCTTGCCCATCCTGGACCTCTGGTCAAGTC
TGGCGAGACAGTGATTCTGCAGTGTTGGAGCGACGTCCGCTTCGAGAGATTCCTGCTGCACAGAGAGGGC
ATCACAGAGGACCCTCTGAGACTCGTGGGACAGCTGCATGATGCCGGCAGCCAAGTGAATTACAGCATGG
GCCCAATGACACCCGCACTGGCCGGCACCTATAGATGTTTCGGCAGCGTGACCCATCTGCCTTACGAGCT
GTCTGCCCCTAGCGACCCTCTGGATATTGTGGTTGTGGGCCTGTACGGCAAGCCTAGCCTTTCTGCTCAG
CCTGGACCTACAGTGCAGGCCGGCGAAAATGTGACACTGAGCTGTTCCAGCAGAAGCCTGTTCGACATCT
ACCACCTGTCCAGAGAAGCCGAAGCCGGCGAACTGAGACTGACAGCCGTGCTGAGAGTGAACGGCACCTT
CCAGGCCAATTTTCCACTGGGACCAGTGACACACGGCGGCAATTACCGGTGCTTCGGCTCTTTTAGAGCC
CTGCCTCATGCTTGGAGCGATCCCTCTGATCCTCTGCCTGTGTCTGTGACCGGCAACAGCAGAAATGGCG
CGCCGGAAGATCAAGTTGATCCAAGATTGATTGATGGCAAGGGCGGATCTCTGGAGGTGCTGTTCCAGGG
ACCAGGCGGAAGCGGCAATCCCGGCGGCGATCTGGCCCCCCAGATGCTGCGCGAGCTGCAGGAGACCAAT
GCCGCCCTGCAGGACGTGCGCGAGCTGCTGCGCCACCGCGTGAAGGAGATCACCTTCCTGAAGAACACCG
TGATGGAGTGCGACGCCTGCGGTATGCAGCCCTCTAGAGGCTCCGGCTCCATCATCCCAGTTGAGGAGGA
GAACCCGGACTTCTGGAACCGCGAGGCAGCCGAGGCCCTGGGTGCCGCCAAGAAGCTGCAGCCTGCACAG
ACAGCCGCCAAGAACCTCATCATCTTCCTGGGCGATGGGATGGGGGTGTCTACGGTGACAGCTGCCAGGA
TCCTAAAAGGGCAGAAGAAGGACAAACTGGGGCCTGAGATACCCCTGGCCATGGACCGCTTCCCATATGT
GGCTCTGTCCAAGACATACAATGTAGACAAACATGTGCCAGACAGTGGAGCCACAGCCACGGCCTACCTG
TGCGGGGTCAAGGGCAACTTCCAGACCATTGGCTTGAGTGCAGCCGCCCGCTTTAACCAGTGCAACACGA
CACGCGGCAACGAGGTCATCTCCGTGATGAATCGGGCCAAGAAAGCAGGGAAGTCAGTGGGAGTGGTAAC
CACCACACGAGTGCAGCACGCCTCGCCAGCCGGCACCTACGCCCACACGGTGAACCGCAACTGGTACTCG
GACGCCGACGTGCCTGCCTCGGCCCGCCAGGAGGGGTGCCAGGACATCGCTACGCAGCTCATCTCCAACA
TGGACATTGACGTGATCCTAGGTGGAGGCCGAAAGTACATGTTTCGCATGGGAACCCCAGACCCTGAGTA
CCCAGATGACTACAGCCAAGGTGGGACCAGGCTGGACGGGAAGAATCTGGTGCAGGAATGGCTGGCGAAG
CGCCAGGGTGCCCGGTATGTGTGGAACCGCACTGAGCTCATGCAGGCTTCCCTGGACCCGTCTGTGACCC
ATCTCATGGGTCTCTTTGAGCCTGGAGACATGAAATACGAGATCCACCGAGACTCCACACTGGACCCCTC
CCTGATGGAGATGACAGAGGCTGCCCTGCGCCTGCTGAGCAGGAACCCCCGCGGCTTCTTCCTCTTCGTG
GAGGGTGGTCGCATCGACCATGGTCATCATGAAAGCAGGGCTTACCGGGCACTGACTGAGACGATCATGT
TCGACGACGCCATTGAGAGGGCGGGCCAGCTCACCAGCGAGGAGGACACGCTGAGCCTCGTCACTGCCGA
CCACTCCCACGTCTTCTCCTTCGGAGGCTACCCCCTGCGAGGGAGCTCCATCTTCGGGCTGGCCCCTGGC
AAGGCCCGGGACAGGAAGGCCTACACGGTCCTCCTATACGGAAACGGTCCAGGCTATGTGCTCAAGGACG
GCGCCCGGCCGGATGTTACCGAGAGCGAGAGCGGGAGCCCCGAGTATCGGCAGCAGTCAGCAGTGCCCCT
GGACGAAGAGACCCACGCAGGCGAGGACGTGGCGGTGTTCGCGCGCGGCCCGCAGGCGCACCTGGTTCAC
GGCGTGCAGGAGCAGACCTTCATAGCGCACGTCATGGCCTTCGCCGCCTGCCTGGAGCCCTACACCGCCT
GCGACCTGGCGCCCCCCGCCGGCACCACCGACGCCGCGCACCCGGGTGGCGGAGGACTGAACGACATCTT
CGAGGCTCAGAAAATCGAATGGCACGAACATCACCATCACCATCACCATCACCATTAAGGCCGGCCTGTA
GTCACTGGCACAACGCGTTACCCGGTAAGCCAATCGGGTATACACGGTCGTCATACTGCAGACAGGGTTC
TTCTACTTTGCAAGATAGTCTTGAGTAGTAAAATAAATAGATAGAGAAAATCAGCCTCGACTGTGCCTTC
TAGTTGCCAGCCATCTGTTGTTTGCCCCTCCCCCGTGCCTTCCTTGACCCTGGAAGGTGCCACTCCCACT
GTCCTTTCCTAATAAAATGAGGAAATTGCATCACAACACTCAACCCTATCTCGGTCTATTCTTTTGATTT
ATAAGGGATTTTGCCGATTTCGGCCTATTGGTTAAAAAATGAGCTGATTTAACAAAAATTTAACGCGAAT
TAATTCTGTGGAATGTGTGTCAGTTAGGGTGTGGAAAGTCCCCAGGCTCCCCAGCAGGCAGAAGTATGCA
AAGCATGCATCTCAATTAGTCAGCAACCAGGTGTGGAAAGTCCCCAGGCTCCCCAGCAGGCAGAAGTATG
CAAAGCATGCATCTCAATTAGTCAGCAACCATAGTCCCGCCCCTAACTCCGCCCATCCCGCCCCTAACTC
CGCCCAGTTCCGCCCATTCTCCGCCCCATGGCTGACTAATTTTTTTTATTTATGCAGAGGCCGAGGCCGC
CTCTGCCTCTGAGCTATTCCAGAAGTAGTGAGGAGGCTTTTTTGGAGGCCTAGGCTTTTGCAAAAAGCTC
CCGGGAGCTTGTATATCCATTTTCGGATCTGATCAGCACGTGTTGACAATTAATCATCGGCATAGTATAT
CGGCATAGTATAATACGACAAGGTGAGGAACTAAACCATGACCGAGTACAAGCCCACGGTGCGCCTCGCC
ACCCGCGACGACGTCCCCAGGGCCGTACGCACCCTCGCCGCCGCGTTCGCCGACTACCCCGCCACGCGCC
ACACCGTCGATCCGGACCGCCACATCGAGCGGGTCACCGAGCTGCAAGAACTCTTCCTCACGCGCGTCGG
GCTCGACATCGGCAAGGTGTGGGTCGCGGACGACGGCGCCGCGGTGGCGGTCTGGACCACGCCGGAGAGC
GTCGAAGCGGGGGCGGTGTTCGCCGAGATCGGCCCGCGCATGGCCGAGTTGAGCGGTTCCCGGCTGGCCG
CGCAGCAACAGATGGAAGGCCTCCTGGCGCCGCACCGGCCCAAGGAGCCCGCGTGGTTCCTGGCCACCGT
CGGCGTCTCGCCCGACCACCAGGGCAAGGGTCTGGGCAGCGCCGTCGTGCTCCCCGGAGTGGAGGCGGCC
GAGCGCGCCGGGGTGCCCGCCTTCCTGGAGACATCCGCGCCCCGCAACCTCCCCTTCTACGAGCGGCTCG
GCTTCACCGTCACCGCCGACGTCGAGGTGCCCGAAGGACCGCGCACCTGGTGCATGACCCGCAAGCCCGG
TGCCTGACACGTGCTACGAGATTTCGATTCCACCGCCGCCTTCTATGAAAGGTTGGGCTTCGGAATCGTT
TTCCGGGACGCCGGCTGGATGATCCTCCAGCGCGGGGATCTCATGCTGGAGTTCTTCGCCCACCCCAACT
TGTTTATTGCAGCTTATAATGGTTACAAATAAAGCAATAGCATCACAAATTTCACAAATAAAGCATTTTT
TTCACTGCATTCTAGTTGTGGTTTGTCCAAACTCATCAATGTATCTTATCATGTCTGTATACCGTCGACC
TCTAGCTAGAGCTTGGCGTAATCATGGTCATTACCAATGCTTAATCAGTGAGGCACCTATCTCAGCGATC
TGTCTATTTCGTTCATCCATAGTTGCCTGACTCCCCGTCGTGTAGATAACTACGATACGGGAGGGCTTAC
CATCTGGCCCCAGCGCTGCGATGATACCGCGAGAACCACGCTCACCGGCTCCGGATTTATCAGCAATAAA
CCAGCCAGCCGGAAGGGCCGAGCGCAGAAGTGGTCCTGCAACTTTATCCGCCTCCATCCAGTCTATTAAT
TGTTGCCGGGAAGCTAGAGTAAGTAGTTCGCCAGTTAATAGTTTGCGCAACGTTGTTGCCATCGCTACAG
GCATCGTGGTGTCACGCTCGTCGTTTGGTATGGCTTCATTCAGCTCCGGTTCCCAACGATCAAGGCGAGT
TACATGATCCCCCATGTTGTGCAAAAAAGCGGTTAGCTCCTTCGGTCCTCCGATCGTTGTCAGAAGTAAG
TTGGCCGCAGTGTTATCACTCATGGTTATGGCAGCACTGCATAATTCTCTTACTGTCATGCCATCCGTAA
GATGCTTTTCTGTGACTGGTGAGTACTCAACCAAGTCATTCTGAGAATAGTGTATGCGGCGACCGAGTTG
CTCTTGCCCGGCGTCAATACGGGATAATACCGCGCCACATAGCAGAACTTTAAAAGTGCTCATCATTGGA
AAACGTTCTTCGGGGCGAAAACTCTCAAGGATCTTACCGCTGTTGAGATCCAGTTCGATGTAACCCACTC
GTGCACCCAACTGATCTTCAGCATCTTTTACTTTCACCAGCGTTTCTGGGTGAGCAAAAACAGGAAGGCA
AAATGCCGCAAAAAAGGGAATAAGGGCGACACGGAAATGTTGAATACTCATATTCTTCCTT
Features (pLannotate 1.2.2; 24 found; start..end, strand, type, name):
    119..143     -  CDS            KanR (fragment): aminoglycoside phosphotransferase; aph(3')-Ia; confers resistance to kanamycin
    254..842     +  rep_origin     ori: high-copy-number ColE1/pMB1/pBR322/pUC origin of replication
   1067..1084    +  terminator     rrnB T2 terminator (fragment): transcription terminator T2 from the E. coli rrnB gene
   1109..1128    -  CDS            lacZα (fragment): LacZα fragment of β-galactosidase; lacZ fragment
   1584..1600    +  protein_bind   lac operator: The lac repressor binds to the lac operator to inhibit transcription in E. coli. This inhibition can be relieved by adding lactose or isopropyl-β-D-thiogalactopyranoside (IPTG). lac repressor encoded by lacI
   1843..2146    +  enhancer       CMV enhancer: human cytomegalovirus immediate early enhancer
   2147..2350    +  promoter       CMV promoter: human cytomegalovirus (CMV) immediate early promoter
   2486..2529    +  intron         CMV intron (fragment): modified intron A from human cytomegalovirus
   2581..2599    +  promoter       SP6 promoter: promoter for bacteriophage SP6 RNA polymerase
   2603..2640    +  CDS            IgH signal sequence (fragment): signal sequence from the mouse immunoglobulin heavy chain variable region
   2749..3633    +  CDS            KIR3DL3 (fragment): KI3L3_HUMAN - Also known as CD158Z, KIR3DL7, KIRC1. Experimental evidence at protein level: Swiss-Prot protein existence level 1. Receptor on natural killer cells. May inhibit the activity of NK cells thus preventing cell lysis. From Homo sapiens (Human).
   3733..3912    +  CDS            Comp (fragment): COMP_RAT - Experimental evidence at protein level: Swiss-Prot protein existence level 1. May play a role in the structural integrity of cartilage via its interaction with other extracellular matrix proteins such as the collagens and fibronectin. Can mediate the interaction of chondrocytes with the cartilage extracellular matrix through interaction with cell surface integrin receptors. Could play a role in the pathogenesis of osteoarthritis. Potent suppressor of apoptosis in both primary chondrocytes and transformed cells. Suppresses apoptosis by blocking the activation of caspase-3 and by indu
   3900..5352    +  CDS            SEAP (fragment): secreted alkaline phosphatase from human placenta The natural enzyme has a C-terminal transmembrane sequence that is replaced by a GPI anchor.
   5377..5418    +  CDS            AviTag™ (fragment): peptide tag that allows for enzymatic biotinylation
   5422..5445    +  CDS            8xHis: 8xHis affinity tag
   5591..5702    +  polyA_signal   bGH poly(A) signal: bovine growth hormone polyadenylation signal
   5703..5811    +  rep_origin     f1 ori (fragment): f1 bacteriophage origin of replication; arrow indicates direction of (+) strand synthesis
   5825..6154    +  promoter       SV40 promoter: SV40 enhancer and early promoter
   6202..6249    +  promoter       EM7 promoter: synthetic bacterial promoter&nbsp
   6268..6867    +  CDS            PuroR (fragment): puromycin N-acetyltransferase; pac from Streptomyces; confers resistance to puromycin
   6877..7002    +  CDS            ble (fragment): BLE_KLEPN - Experimental evidence at protein level: Swiss-Prot protein existence level 1. Binding protein with a strong affinity to the bleomycin family of antibiotics. Binds to CL990; an antimitotic-antibiotic compound. From Klebsiella pneumoniae.
   6997..7118    +  polyA_signal   SV40 poly(A) signal: SV40 polyadenylation signal
   7171..8031    -  CDS            AmpR: β-lactamase; bla; confers resistance to ampicillin, carbenicillin, and related antibiotics
   8034..89      -  promoter       AmpR promoter (fragment) (across the origin): bla
