[The description below was written by a language model from this plasmid's Addgene catalogue record and pLannotate feature annotations shown in this document.]
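Description:
pD649-HAsp-KIR3DL3.1-COMP5AP-AviTag-9xHis is a mammalian expression plasmid of about 8.0 kb, built on the pD649 backbone, that produces a secreted, multimerised form of the extracellular domain of human KIR3DL3 (isoform 1), a killer-cell immunoglobulin-like receptor found on natural killer cells. It is maintained in E. coli at high copy through a ColE1/pUC-type origin and selected with ampicillin via the bla gene. The annotation also picks up a partial f1 origin and small remnants of KanR, lacZα and an rrnB terminator, which appear to be backbone leftovers. A separate SV40 early/EM7 promoter cassette drives a puromycin N-acetyltransferase gene followed by an SV40 poly(A) signal, which would allow puromycin selection in mammalian cells. The depositor notes that some plasmids in this collection may carry an IS4-like transposase insertion upstream of the CMV promoter; no such element is annotated here.

Expression is driven by the CMV enhancer/promoter with a fragment of CMV intron A. An SP6 promoter lies just upstream of the coding region and could support in vitro transcription. The name indicates a haemagglutinin-type signal peptide (HAsp), although the automated annotation labels a short stretch in this position as an IgH signal sequence fragment. The 888 bp KIR3DL3 ectodomain sits between retained NotI and AscI sites and is fused at its C terminus to the COMP coiled-coil segment (annotated as rat COMP), which assembles into pentamers. This is followed by human placental alkaline phosphatase, an AviTag for enzymatic biotinylation and a polyhistidine tag, with transcription ended by the bGH poly(A) signal. The result is a high-avidity pentameric fusion carrying an enzymatic reporter, suited to detecting weak receptor–ligand binding. It was made as part of a systematic screen of human immunoglobulin-superfamily cell-surface protein interactions.
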