Addgene plasmid #157299: pD649-HAsp-KIR3DL3.1-COMP5AP-AviTag-9xHis
Purpose: Mammalian expression of cell-surface protein extracellular domain (isoform 1) fused to COMP5AP-AviTag-9xHis. Protein is secreted from cells.
Depositing lab: Chris Garcia. Depositing organization: Stanford University. Publication: A Human IgSF Cell-Surface Interactome Reveals a Complex Network of Protein-Protein Interactions. Wojtowicz WM, Vielmetter J, Fernandes RA, Siepe DH, Eastman CL, Chisholm GB, Cox S, Klock H, Anderson PW, Rue SM, Miller JJ, Glaser SM, Bragstad ML, Vance J, Lam AW, Lesley SA, Zinn K, Garcia KC. Cell. 2020 Aug 20;182(4):1027-1043.e17. doi: 10.1016/j.cell.2020.07.025. PubMed 32822567.
Backbone
  Vector backbone: pD649
  Backbone size w/o insert (bp): 7153
  Vector type: Mammalian Expression
Growth in bacteria
  Bacterial resistance: Ampicillin, 100 μg/mL
  Growth temperature: 37°C
  Growth strain: DH5alpha
  Copy number: High Copy
Gene/Insert
  Gene/Insert name: KIR3DL3 (alt name: A0A0B4J1R5)
  Species: H. sapiens (human)
  Insert size (bp): 888
  Entrez Gene: KIR3DL3 (a.k.a. CD158Z, KIR3DL7, KIR44, KIRC1)
  Promoter: CMV/SP6
  Tag / fusion protein: COMP5AP-AviTag-9xHis (C terminal on backbone)
  Cloning method: Restriction Enzyme; 5′ cloning site GCGGCCGC (not destroyed); 3′ cloning site GGCGCGCC (not destroyed)
  Sequencing primers: 5′ ATTTAGGTGACACTATAG; 3′ CGTCGCACTCCATCACGGTG
Resource information
  A portion of this plasmid was derived from a plasmid made by: synthesis by ThermoFisher
Terms and licenses: Academic/Nonprofit Terms; Industry Terms: Not Available to Industry
Depositor comments: Some plasmids in this collection may have an IS4-like element ISVsa5 family transposase upstream of the CMV promoter.
How to cite: pD649-HAsp-KIR3DL3.1-COMP5AP-AviTag-9xHis was a gift from Chris Garcia (Addgene plasmid # 157299 ; http://n2t.net/addgene:157299 ; RRID:Addgene_157299)
