>Addgene plasmid #157299 | pD649-HAsp-KIR3DL3.1-COMP5AP-AviTag-9xHis | depositor partial sequence | sequence record 303708 | insert (extracellular domain)
CAAGATAAGCCTTTTCTGTCTGCTTGGCCTGGCACCGTGGTGTCTGAAGGACAGCATGTGACCCTGCAGT
GCAGAAGCAGACTGGGCTTCAACGAGTTCAGCCTGAGCAAAGAGGACGGCATGCCTGTGCCTGAGCTGTA
CAACCGGATCTTCCGGAACAGCTTCCTGATGGGCCCTGTGACACCAGCTCACGCCGGCACATACAGATGC
TGTAGCTCTCACCCTCACAGCCCCACAGGATGGTCCGCTCCATCTAACCCTGTGGTCATCATGGTCACCG
GCGTGCACAGAAAGCCTTCTCTGCTTGCCCATCCTGGACCTCTGGTCAAGTCTGGCGAGACAGTGATTCT
GCAGTGTTGGAGCGACGTCCGCTTCGAGAGATTCCTGCTGCACAGAGAGGGCATCACAGAGGACCCTCTG
AGACTCGTGGGACAGCTGCATGATGCCGGCAGCCAAGTGAATTACAGCATGGGCCCAATGACACCCGCAC
TGGCCGGCACCTATAGATGTTTCGGCAGCGTGACCCATCTGCCTTACGAGCTGTCTGCCCCTAGCGACCC
TCTGGATATTGTGGTTGTGGGCCTGTACGGCAAGCCTAGCCTTTCTGCTCAGCCTGGACCTACAGTGCAG
GCCGGCGAAAATGTGACACTGAGCTGTTCCAGCAGAAGCCTGTTCGACATCTACCACCTGTCCAGAGAAG
CCGAAGCCGGCGAACTGAGACTGACAGCCGTGCTGAGAGTGAACGGCACCTTCCAGGCCAATTTTCCACT
GGGACCAGTGACACACGGCGGCAATTACCGGTGCTTCGGCTCTTTTAGAGCCCTGCCTCATGCTTGGAGC
GATCCCTCTGATCCTCTGCCTGTGTCTGTGACCGGCAACAGCAGAAAT
